Addgene plasmid #131112: pcDNA4/TO-ORF66 C399A-2xStrep
Purpose: Expresses KSHV ORF66 a.a. 1-429 (full length) C399A mutant with a C-terminal 2xStrep tag in mammalian cells
Depositing lab: Britt Glaunsinger. Depositing organization: University of California, Berkeley. Publication: Conserved CxnC motifs in Kaposi's sarcoma-associated herpesvirus ORF66 are required for viral late gene expression and are essential for its interaction with ORF34. Didychuk AL, Castaneda AF, Kushnir LO, Huang CJ, Glaunsinger BA. J Virol. 2019 Oct 2. pii: JVI.01299-19. doi: 10.1128/JVI.01299-19. PubMed 31578296.
Backbone
  Vector backbone: pcDNA4/TO
  Backbone manufacturer: Thermo Fisher Scientific
  Backbone size w/o insert (bp): 5117
  Total vector size (bp): 6404
  Vector type: Mammalian Expression
Growth in bacteria
  Bacterial resistance: Ampicillin, 100 μg/mL
  Growth temperature: 37°C
  Growth strain: DH5alpha
  Copy number: High Copy
Gene/Insert
  Gene/Insert name: ORF66
  Species: Kaposi's Sarcoma Associated Herpesvirus (HHV-8)
  Insert size (bp): 1287
  Mutation: ORF66 a.a. 1-429 (full-length); cysteine 399 mutated to alanine
  Entrez Gene: ORF66 (a.k.a. HHV8GK18_gp75)
  Promoter: CMV
  Tag / fusion protein: 2xStrep (C terminal on backbone)
  Cloning method: Unknown
  Sequencing primers: 5′ CGCAAATGGGCGGTAGGCGTG; 3′ TAGAAGGCACAGTCGAGG
Terms and licenses: Academic/Nonprofit Terms; Industry Terms: Not Available to Industry
Depositor comments: Addgene QC NGS identified an A24D discrepancy in the plasmid insert. Plasmid is expected to function as described.
How to cite: pcDNA4/TO-ORF66 C399A-2xStrep was a gift from Britt Glaunsinger (Addgene plasmid # 131112 ; http://n2t.net/addgene:131112 ; RRID:Addgene_131112)
