[The description below was written by a language model from this plasmid's Addgene catalogue record and pLannotate feature annotations shown in this document.]
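Description:
pcDNA4/TO-ORF66 C399A-2xStrep is a mammalian expression plasmid of about 6.4 kb built on the commercial pcDNA4/TO backbone. It is maintained in E. coli through a high-copy ColE1/pUC-type origin and an ampicillin resistance gene (β-lactamase under its own promoter), and it also carries an f1 phage origin. For selection in mammalian cells the backbone provides a Sh ble (bleomycin/Zeocin resistance) cassette driven by the SV40 early promoter, with an adjacent EM7 bacterial promoter and an SV40 polyadenylation signal. Small lac promoter/operator and lacI fragments are backbone remnants with no stated role.

The payload is the full-length ORF66 coding sequence of Kaposi's sarcoma-associated herpesvirus (amino acids 1–429, 1,287 bp) bearing a cysteine-to-alanine substitution at position 399, fused at its C terminus to a backbone-encoded 2xStrep tag; the tag is listed in the catalogue record but is not separately annotated in the feature tables. Transcription is driven by the CMV immediate early enhancer/promoter and terminated by the bGH polyadenylation signal. Two short tet operator-like matches immediately downstream of the promoter correspond to the "TO" design, in which expression is constitutive in ordinary cells but can be repressed and tetracycline-induced in cells expressing the Tet repressor. The associated study concerns conserved CxnC motifs in ORF66 that are needed for viral late gene expression and for interaction with ORF34, so this mutant is suited to testing the contribution of C399, with the Strep tag available for affinity pulldown and detection. The repository's sequencing found an A24D discrepancy in the insert, which is not expected to affect function; the sequenced and depositor records otherwise differ by only three nucleotides in length.
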