Features (pLannotate 1.2.2; 23 found; start..end, strand, type, name):
     28..80      -  misc_feature   bom (fragment): basis of mobility region from pBR322
    235..614     +  enhancer       CMV enhancer: human cytomegalovirus immediate early enhancer
    687..704     -  promoter       CMV promoter (fragment): human cytomegalovirus (CMV) immediate early promoter
    767..818     +  promoter       CMVd2 promoter: truncated human cytomegalovirus (CMV) immediate early promoter that yields moderately reduced expression relative to the full-length promoter
    820..839     +  promoter       PLtetO-1 promoter (fragment): modified phage lambda PL promoter with tet operator sites (Lutz and Bujard, 1997)
    841..860     +  promoter       PLtetO-1 promoter (fragment): modified phage lambda PL promoter with tet operator sites (Lutz and Bujard, 1997)
    868..901     +  promoter       TRE3GV promoter (fragment): 3rd-generation Tet-responsive promoter that can be activated by binding of Tet-On® 3G, optimized for retroviral and lentiviral vectors
   1001..2287    +  CDS            ORF66: UL49_HHV8P - Protein inferred from homology: Swiss-Prot protein existence level 3. From Human herpesvirus 8 type P (isolate GK18) (HHV-8) (Kaposi's sarcoma-associated herpesvirus).
   2421..2645    +  polyA_signal   bGH poly(A) signal: bovine growth hormone polyadenylation signal
   2649..2670    +  promoter       SV40 promoter (fragment): SV40 enhancer and early promoter
   2691..3119    +  rep_origin     f1 ori (sequence partly withheld): f1 bacteriophage origin of replication; arrow indicates direction of (+) strand synthesis
   3133..3462    +  promoter       SV40 promoter: SV40 enhancer and early promoter
   3510..3557    +  promoter       EM7 promoter: synthetic bacterial promoter&nbsp
   3576..3950    +  CDS            BleoR: antibiotic-binding protein; Sh ble from Streptoalloteichus hindustanus; confers resistance to bleomycin, phleomycin, and Zeocin™
   3960..4085    +  CDS            ble (fragment): BLE_KLEPN - Experimental evidence at protein level: Swiss-Prot protein existence level 1. Binding protein with a strong affinity to the bleomycin family of antibiotics. Binds to CL990; an antimitotic-antibiotic compound. From Klebsiella pneumoniae.
   4080..4201    +  polyA_signal   SV40 poly(A) signal: SV40 polyadenylation signal
   4274..4290    -  protein_bind   lac operator: The lac repressor binds to the lac operator to inhibit transcription in E. coli. This inhibition can be relieved by adding lactose or isopropyl-β-D-thiogalactopyranoside (IPTG). lac repressor encoded by lacI
   4298..4328    -  promoter       lac promoter: promoter for the E. coli lac operon
   4343..4364    -  protein_bind   CAP binding site: CAP binding activates transcription in the presence of cAMP. E. coli catabolite activator protein
   4377..4469    -  CDS            lacI (fragment): lac repressor; lacI; The lac repressor binds to the lac operator to inhibit transcription in E. coli. This inhibition can be relieved by adding lactose or isopropyl-β-D-thiogalactopyranoside (IPTG).
   4652..5237    -  rep_origin     ori: high-copy-number ColE1/pMB1/pBR322/pUC origin of replication
   5408..6268    -  CDS            AmpR: β-lactamase; bla; confers resistance to ampicillin, carbenicillin, and related antibiotics
   6269..6373    -  promoter       AmpR promoter: bla
>Addgene plasmid #131112 | pcDNA4/TO-ORF66 C399A-2xStrep | depositor full sequence | sequence record 251276 | CMV
GACGGATCGGGAGATCTCCCGATCCCCTATGGTGCACTCTCAGTACAATCTGCTCTGATGCCGCATAGTT
AAGCCAGTATCTGCTCCCTGCTTGTGTGTTGGAGGTCGCTGAGTAGTGCGCGAGCAAAATTTAAGCTACA
ACAAGGCAAGGCTTGACCGACAATTGCATGAAGAATCTGCTTAGGGTTAGGCGTTTTGCGCTGCTTCGCG
ATGTACGGGCCAGATATACGCGTTGACATTGATTATTGACTAGTTATTAATAGTAATCAATTACGGGGTC
ATTAGTTCATAGCCCATATATGGAGTTCCGCGTTACATAACTTACGGTAAATGGCCCGCCTGGCTGACCG
CCCAACGACCCCCGCCCATTGACGTCAATAATGACGTATGTTCCCATAGTAACGCCAATAGGGACTTTCC
ATTGACGTCAATGGGTGGAGTATTTACGGTAAACTGCCCACTTGGCAGTACATCAAGTGTATCATATGCC
AAGTACGCCCCCTATTGACGTCAATGACGGTAAATGGCCCGCCTGGCATTATGCCCAGTACATGACCTTA
TGGGACTTTCCTACTTGGCAGTACATCTACGTATTAGTCATCGCTATTACCATGGTGATGCGGTTTTGGC
AGTACATCAATGGGCGTGGATAGCGGTTTGACTCACGGGGATTTCCAAGTCTCCACCCCATTGACGTCAA
TGGGAGTTTGTTTTGGAACCAAAATCAACGGGACTTTCCAAAATGTCGTAACAACTCCGCCCCATTGACG
CAAATGGGCGGTAGGCGTGTACGGTGGGAGGTCTATATAAGCAGAGCTCTCCCTATCAGTGATAGAGATC
TCCCTATCAGTGATAGAGATCGTCGACGAGCTCGTTTAGTGAACCGTCAGATCGCCTGGAGACGCCATCC
ACGCTGTTTTGACCTCCATAGAAGACACCGGGACCGATCCAGCCTCCGGACTCTAGCGTTTAAACTTAAG
CTTGGTACCGAGCTCGGATCATGGCCCTGGATCAGCGCTGGGATCGCTTTCTTGTGTCTTGGTTTGGTTT
GGATGAGGCCCAGCTGACGGCCCACCGCGTGTTCGAGGGCGAGAATGGCGTGCCAGTGGAGGAATATGTG
GCTTTTGTCATATTCGGGGAGCGGGGTTTCCAGGGAAACATGCCCTCCTGGGCCAGGCACCTGTTGGACC
GCCCGTCGCTGGCGCAGGCGATCGCCGTGTTGCGCGCTGGCTCAGACACCGTCGCCAAACAGGCGCAGAT
TTGTGCGGCGCAGCAGCTGCTTGGCGCCCACGTATGGGTTGTGGTGACGCTGTCCCGTGCCCAGGCCGCC
GACCATGCTAGGGCGATACCGCGCCACGTATGGGCAAAATACCTGTCGCTTCCATTTTCCAAGGCCTGTG
CCCAACTCTGCAAGCTGTTGGCGCTTTGCTCTCGCTTTCCGTTAGTGACCTGCTGTTCGAAGCCCCCACC
GTCGCTACCCTGGCTAAGGAAGAAGTGGCATGGGCCGTTGCCGCGTCGTCCCCTCCTGGAGGTGCCCTCG
CCCACCCGTCGCGGTGTGGCTGCGACCGGAGACGGTAACGGGCTCGGGATAGGGGCGGCAGATACCGGCC
TCCGGGAGGCCTTGGAGCGCGTCGCCCCTACGGTTCCCTGCGGTAACCCGTTCGACGCCATGCTTGGGTC
ACTGTGTTTTTTGAGCCTTATTAAGTCCCGCCACGTAGTGCTGCCCGCCTGCGAGCAGGAGGGACCTGGT
CTCGTGCGGAACCTTGGCAGGAGGCTTCTGGCATACAATGTTCTCTCCCCCTGCGTGTCCATACCCGTCA
TCTGTTCGCGCGTGGCCCGCGCGGCCCTTGCCAAGCGGGCGCGTTGCGCTCGGGCGGTTGTGTGCATGGA
GTGTGGACACTGTCTTAACTTTGGCAGGGGCAAGTTTCATACTGTCAATTTTCCTCCCACCAACGTGTTT
TTCAGCAGGGACAGGAAAGAGAAGCAGTTCACCATCTGTGCGACCACGGGGAGGATCTACTGTTCTTACT
GTGGCAGCGAACATATGAGGGTGTATCCCCTGTGCGATATTACCGGACGCGGGACCCTAGCACGCGTCGT
AATCAGGGCTGTCCTAGCTAACAACGCGGCCCTTGCCATTCGAGACCTAGATCAAACTGTCAGTTTTGTA
GTGCCTTGCCTTGGGACGCCCGACGCCGAGGCTGCCCTATTAAAGCACCGTGACGTGCGCGGACTGCTTC
AGCTCACCTCACAGCTGCTGGAGTTCTGTTGCGGGAAGTGTTCCTCCCTCGAGGGAGGCGGTGGATGGAG
CCACCCCCAGTTCGAGAAGGGCGGCGGCAGCGGCGGCGGCAGCGGCGGCGGCAGCTGGAGCCACCCCCAG
TTCGAGAAGGGGCCCGTTTAAACCCGCTGATCAGCCTCGACTGTGCCTTCTAGTTGCCAGCCATCTGTTG
TTTGCCCCTCCCCCGTGCCTTCCTTGACCCTGGAAGGTGCCACTCCCACTGTCCTTTCCTAATAAAATGA
GGAAATTGCATCGCATTGTCTGAGTAGGTGTCATTCTATTCTGGGGGGTGGGGTGGGGCAGGACAGCAAG
GGGGAGGATTGGGAAGACAATAGCAGGCATGCTGGGGATGCGGTGGGCTCTATGGCTTCTGAGGCGGAAA
GAACCAGCTGGGGCTCTAGGGGGTATCCCC
[124 nt withheld, positions 2691-2814]
C
[91 nt withheld, positions 2816-2906]
A
[49 nt withheld, positions 2908-2956]
CCTTTGACGTTGGAGTCCACGTTCTTT
[37 nt withheld, positions 2984-3020]
ACCCTATCTCGGTCTATTCTTTTGATTTATAAGGGATTTTGCCGATTTCGGCCTATTGGTTAAAAAATGA
GCTGATTTAACAAAAATTTAACGCGAATTAATTCTGTGGAATGTGTGTCAGTTAGGGTGTGGAAAGTCCC
CAGGCTCCCCAGCAGGCAGAAGTATGCAAAGCATGCATCTCAATTAGTCAGCAACCAGGTGTGGAAAGTC
CCCAGGCTCCCCAGCAGGCAGAAGTATGCAAAGCATGCATCTCAATTAGTCAGCAACCATAGTCCCGCCC
CTAACTCCGCCCATCCCGCCCCTAACTCCGCCCAGTTCCGCCCATTCTCCGCCCCATGGCTGACTAATTT
TTTTTATTTATGCAGAGGCCGAGGCCGCCTCTGCCTCTGAGCTATTCCAGAAGTAGTGAGGAGGCTTTTT
TGGAGGCCTAGGCTTTTGCAAAAAGCTCCCGGGAGCTTGTATATCCATTTTCGGATCTGATCAGCACGTG
TTGACAATTAATCATCGGCATAGTATATCGGCATAGTATAATACGACAAGGTGAGGAACTAAACCATGGC
CAAGTTGACCAGTGCCGTTCCGGTGCTCACCGCGCGCGACGTCGCCGGAGCGGTCGAGTTCTGGACCGAC
CGGCTCGGGTTCTCCCGGGACTTCGTGGAGGACGACTTCGCCGGTGTGGTCCGGGACGACGTGACCCTGT
TCATCAGCGCGGTCCAGGACCAGGTGGTGCCGGACAACACCCTGGCCTGGGTGTGGGTGCGCGGCCTGGA
CGAGCTGTACGCCGAGTGGTCGGAGGTCGTGTCCACGAACTTCCGGGACGCCTCCGGGCCGGCCATGACC
GAGATCGGCGAGCAGCCGTGGGGGCGGGAGTTCGCCCTGCGCGACCCGGCCGGCAACTGCGTGCACTTCG
TGGCCGAGGAGCAGGACTGACACGTGCTACGAGATTTCGATTCCACCGCCGCCTTCTATGAAAGGTTGGG
CTTCGGAATCGTTTTCCGGGACGCCGGCTGGATGATCCTCCAGCGCGGGGATCTCATGCTGGAGTTCTTC
GCCCACCCCAACTTGTTTATTGCAGCTTATAATGGTTACAAATAAAGCAATAGCATCACAAATTTCACAA
ATAAAGCATTTTTTTCACTGCATTCTAGTTGTGGTTTGTCCAAACTCATCAATGTATCTTATCATGTCTG
TATACCGTCGACCTCTAGCTAGAGCTTGGCGTAATCATGGTCATAGCTGTTTCCTGTGTGAAATTGTTAT
CCGCTCACAATTCCACACAACATACGAGCCGGAAGCATAAAGTGTAAAGCCTGGGGTGCCTAATGAGTGA
GCTAACTCACATTAATTGCGTTGCGCTCACTGCCCGCTTTCCAGTCGGGAAACCTGTCGTGCCAGCTGCA
TTAATGAATCGGCCAACGCGCGGGGAGAGGCGGTTTGCGTATTGGGCGCTCTTCCGCTTCCTCGCTCACT
GACTCGCTGCGCTCGGTCGTTCGGCTGCGGCGAGCGGTATCAGCTCACTCAAAGGCGGTAATACGGTTAT
CCACAGAATCAGGGGATAACGCAGGAAAGAACATGTGAGCAAAAGGCCAGCAAAAGGCCAGGAACCGTAA
AAAGGCCGCGTTGCTGGCGTTTTTCCATAGGCTCCGCCCCCCTGACGAGCATCACAAAAATCGACGCTCA
AGTCAGAGGTGGCGAAACCCGACAGGACTATAAAGATACCAGGCGTTTCCCCCTGGAAGCTCCCTCGTGC
GCTCTCCTGTTCCGACCCTGCCGCTTACCGGATACCTGTCCGCCTTTCTCCCTTCGGGAAGCGTGGCGCT
TTCTCATAGCTCACGCTGTAGGTATCTCAGTTCGGTGTAGGTCGTTCGCTCCAAGCTGGGCTGTGTGCAC
GAACCCCCCGTTCAGCCCGACCGCTGCGCCTTATCCGGTAACTATCGTCTTGAGTCCAACCCGGTAAGAC
ACGACTTATCGCCACTGGCAGCAGCCACTGGTAACAGGATTAGCAGAGCGAGGTATGTAGGCGGTGCTAC
AGAGTTCTTGAAGTGGTGGCCTAACTACGGCTACACTAGAAGAACAGTATTTGGTATCTGCGCTCTGCTG
AAGCCAGTTACCTTCGGAAAAAGAGTTGGTAGCTCTTGATCCGGCAAACAAACCACCGCTGGTAGCGGTT
TTTTTGTTTGCAAGCAGCAGATTACGCGCAGAAAAAAAGGATCTCAAGAAGATCCTTTGATCTTTTCTAC
GGGGTCTGACGCTCAGTGGAACGAAAACTCACGTTAAGGGATTTTGGTCATGAGATTATCAAAAAGGATC
TTCACCTAGATCCTTTTAAATTAAAAATGAAGTTTTAAATCAATCTAAAGTATATATGAGTAAACTTGGT
CTGACAGTTACCAATGCTTAATCAGTGAGGCACCTATCTCAGCGATCTGTCTATTTCGTTCATCCATAGT
TGCCTGACTCCCCGTCGTGTAGATAACTACGATACGGGAGGGCTTACCATCTGGCCCCAGTGCTGCAATG
ATACCGCGAGACCCACGCTCACCGGCTCCAGATTTATCAGCAATAAACCAGCCAGCCGGAAGGGCCGAGC
GCAGAAGTGGTCCTGCAACTTTATCCGCCTCCATCCAGTCTATTAATTGTTGCCGGGAAGCTAGAGTAAG
TAGTTCGCCAGTTAATAGTTTGCGCAACGTTGTTGCCATTGCTACAGGCATCGTGGTGTCACGCTCGTCG
TTTGGTATGGCTTCATTCAGCTCCGGTTCCCAACGATCAAGGCGAGTTACATGATCCCCCATGTTGTGCA
AAAAAGCGGTTAGCTCCTTCGGTCCTCCGATCGTTGTCAGAAGTAAGTTGGCCGCAGTGTTATCACTCAT
GGTTATGGCAGCACTGCATAATTCTCTTACTGTCATGCCATCCGTAAGATGCTTTTCTGTGACTGGTGAG
TACTCAACCAAGTCATTCTGAGAATAGTGTATGCGGCGACCGAGTTGCTCTTGCCCGGCGTCAATACGGG
ATAATACCGCGCCACATAGCAGAACTTTAAAAGTGCTCATCATTGGAAAACGTTCTTCGGGGCGAAAACT
CTCAAGGATCTTACCGCTGTTGAGATCCAGTTCGATGTAACCCACTCGTGCACCCAACTGATCTTCAGCA
TCTTTTACTTTCACCAGCGTTTCTGGGTGAGCAAAAACAGGAAGGCAAAATGCCGCAAAAAAGGGAATAA
GGGCGACACGGAAATGTTGAATACTCATACTCTTCCTTTTTCAATATTATTGAAGCATTTATCAGGGTTA
TTGTCTCATGAGCGGATACATATTTGAATGTATTTAGAAAAATAAACAAATAGGGGTTCCGCGCACATTT
CCCCGAAAAGTGCCACCTGACGTC
