Features (pLannotate 1.2.2; 22 found; start..end, strand, type, name):
     28..80      -  misc_feature   bom (fragment): basis of mobility region from pBR322
    235..614     +  enhancer       CMV enhancer: human cytomegalovirus immediate early enhancer
    615..818     +  promoter       CMV promoter: human cytomegalovirus (CMV) immediate early promoter
    820..839     +  promoter       PLtetO-1 promoter (fragment): modified phage lambda PL promoter with tet operator sites (Lutz and Bujard, 1997)
    841..860     +  promoter       PLtetO-1 promoter (fragment): modified phage lambda PL promoter with tet operator sites (Lutz and Bujard, 1997)
    868..901     +  promoter       TRE3GV promoter (fragment): 3rd-generation Tet-responsive promoter that can be activated by binding of Tet-On® 3G, optimized for retroviral and lentiviral vectors
   1001..2287    +  CDS            ORF66: UL49_HHV8P - Protein inferred from homology: Swiss-Prot protein existence level 3. From Human herpesvirus 8 type P (isolate GK18) (HHV-8) (Kaposi's sarcoma-associated herpesvirus).
   2421..2645    +  polyA_signal   bGH poly(A) signal: bovine growth hormone polyadenylation signal
   2649..2670    +  promoter       SV40 promoter (fragment): SV40 enhancer and early promoter
   2691..3119    +  rep_origin     f1 ori (sequence partly withheld): f1 bacteriophage origin of replication; arrow indicates direction of (+) strand synthesis
   3133..3462    +  promoter       SV40 promoter: SV40 enhancer and early promoter
   3510..3557    +  promoter       EM7 promoter: synthetic bacterial promoter&nbsp
   3576..3950    +  CDS            BleoR: antibiotic-binding protein; Sh ble from Streptoalloteichus hindustanus; confers resistance to bleomycin, phleomycin, and Zeocin™
   3960..4085    +  CDS            ble (fragment): BLE_KLEPN - Experimental evidence at protein level: Swiss-Prot protein existence level 1. Binding protein with a strong affinity to the bleomycin family of antibiotics. Binds to CL990; an antimitotic-antibiotic compound. From Klebsiella pneumoniae.
   4080..4201    +  polyA_signal   SV40 poly(A) signal: SV40 polyadenylation signal
   4274..4290    -  protein_bind   lac operator: The lac repressor binds to the lac operator to inhibit transcription in E. coli. This inhibition can be relieved by adding lactose or isopropyl-β-D-thiogalactopyranoside (IPTG). lac repressor encoded by lacI
   4298..4328    -  promoter       lac promoter: promoter for the E. coli lac operon
   4343..4364    -  protein_bind   CAP binding site: CAP binding activates transcription in the presence of cAMP. E. coli catabolite activator protein
   4377..4469    -  CDS            lacI (fragment): lac repressor; lacI; The lac repressor binds to the lac operator to inhibit transcription in E. coli. This inhibition can be relieved by adding lactose or isopropyl-β-D-thiogalactopyranoside (IPTG).
   4652..5240    -  rep_origin     ori: high-copy-number ColE1/pMB1/pBR322/pUC origin of replication
   5411..6271    -  CDS            AmpR: β-lactamase; bla; confers resistance to ampicillin, carbenicillin, and related antibiotics
   6272..6376    -  promoter       AmpR promoter: bla
>Addgene plasmid #131112 | pcDNA4/TO-ORF66 C399A-2xStrep | addgene full sequence | sequence record 257485 | Addgene NGS Result
GACGGATCGGGAGATCTCCCGATCCCCTATGGTGCACTCTCAGTACAATCTGCTCTGATGCCGCATAGTT
AAGCCAGTATCTGCTCCCTGCTTGTGTGTTGGAGGTCGCTGAGTAGTGCGCGAGCAAAATTTAAGCTACA
ACAAGGCAAGGCTTGACCGACAATTGCATGAAGAATCTGCTTAGGGTTAGGCGTTTTGCGCTGCTTCGCG
ATGTACGGGCCAGATATACGCGTTGACATTGATTATTGACTAGTTATTAATAGTAATCAATTACGGGGTC
ATTAGTTCATAGCCCATATATGGAGTTCCGCGTTACATAACTTACGGTAAATGGCCCGCCTGGCTGACCG
CCCAACGACCCCCGCCCATTGACGTCAATAATGACGTATGTTCCCATAGTAACGCCAATAGGGACTTTCC
ATTGACGTCAATGGGTGGAGTATTTACGGTAAACTGCCCACTTGGCAGTACATCAAGTGTATCATATGCC
AAGTACGCCCCCTATTGACGTCAATGACGGTAAATGGCCCGCCTGGCATTATGCCCAGTACATGACCTTA
TGGGACTTTCCTACTTGGCAGTACATCTACGTATTAGTCATCGCTATTACCATGGTGATGCGGTTTTGGC
AGTACATCAATGGGCGTGGATAGCGGTTTGACTCACGGGGATTTCCAAGTCTCCACCCCATTGACGTCAA
TGGGAGTTTGTTTTGGCACCAAAATCAACGGGACTTTCCAAAATGTCGTAACAACTCCGCCCCATTGACG
CAAATGGGCGGTAGGCGTGTACGGTGGGAGGTCTATATAAGCAGAGCTCTCCCTATCAGTGATAGAGATC
TCCCTATCAGTGATAGAGATCGTCGACGAGCTCGTTTAGTGAACCGTCAGATCGCCTGGAGACGCCATCC
ACGCTGTTTTGACCTCCATAGAAGACACCGGGACCGATCCAGCCTCCGGACTCTAGCGTTTAAACTTAAG
CTTGGTACCGAGCTCGGATCATGGCCCTGGATCAGCGCTGGGATCGCTTTCTTGTGTCTTGGTTTGGTTT
GGATGAGGCCCAGCTGACGGACCACCGCGTGTTCGAGGGCGAGAATGGCGTGCCAGTGGAGGAATATGTG
GCTTTTGTCATATTCGGGGAGCGGGGTTTCCAGGGAAACATGCCCTCCTGGGCCAGGCACCTGTTGGACC
GCCCGTCGCTGGCGCAGGCGATCGCCGTGTTGCGCGCTGGCTCAGACACCGTCGCCAAACAGGCGCAGAT
TTGTGCGGCGCAGCAGCTGCTTGGCGCCCACGTATGGGTTGTGGTGACGCTGTCCCGTGCCCAGGCCGCC
GACCATGCTAGGGCGATACCGCGCCACGTATGGGCAAAATACCTGTCGCTTCCATTTTCCAAGGCCTGTG
CCCAACTCTGCAAGCTGTTGGCGCTTTGCTCTCGCTTTCCGTTAGTGACCTGCTGTTCGAAGCCCCCACC
GTCGCTACCCTGGCTAAGGAAGAAGTGGCATGGGCCGTTGCCGCGTCGTCCCCTCCTGGAGGTGCCCTCG
CCCACCCGTCGCGGTGTGGCTGCGACCGGAGACGGTAACGGGCTCGGGATAGGGGCGGCAGATACCGGCC
TCCGGGAGGCCTTGGAGCGCGTCGCCCCTACGGTTCCCTGCGGTAACCCGTTCGACGCCATGCTTGGGTC
ACTGTGTTTTTTGAGCCTTATTAAGTCCCGCCACGTAGTGCTGCCCGCCTGCGAGCAGGAGGGACCTGGT
CTCGTGCGGAACCTTGGCAGGAGGCTTCTGGCATACAATGTTCTCTCCCCCTGCGTGTCCATACCCGTCA
TCTGTTCGCGCGTGGCCCGCGCGGCCCTTGCCAAGCGGGCGCGTTGCGCTCGGGCGGTTGTGTGCATGGA
GTGTGGACACTGTCTTAACTTTGGCAGGGGCAAGTTTCATACTGTCAATTTTCCTCCCACCAACGTGTTT
TTCAGCAGGGACAGGAAAGAGAAGCAGTTCACCATCTGTGCGACCACGGGGAGGATCTACTGTTCTTACT
GTGGCAGCGAACATATGAGGGTGTATCCCCTGTGCGATATTACCGGACGCGGGACCCTAGCACGCGTCGT
AATCAGGGCTGTCCTAGCTAACAACGCGGCCCTTGCCATTCGAGACCTAGATCAAACTGTCAGTTTTGTA
GTGCCTTGCCTTGGGACGCCCGACGCCGAGGCTGCCCTATTAAAGCACCGTGACGTGCGCGGACTGCTTC
AGCTCACCTCACAGCTGCTGGAGTTCTGTTGCGGGAAGTGTTCCTCCCTCGAGGGAGGCGGTGGATGGAG
CCACCCCCAGTTCGAGAAGGGCGGCGGCAGCGGCGGCGGCAGCGGCGGCGGCAGCTGGAGCCACCCCCAG
TTCGAGAAGGGGCCCGTTTAAACCCGCTGATCAGCCTCGACTGTGCCTTCTAGTTGCCAGCCATCTGTTG
TTTGCCCCTCCCCCGTGCCTTCCTTGACCCTGGAAGGTGCCACTCCCACTGTCCTTTCCTAATAAAATGA
GGAAATTGCATCGCATTGTCTGAGTAGGTGTCATTCTATTCTGGGGGGTGGGGTGGGGCAGGACAGCAAG
GGGGAGGATTGGGAAGACAATAGCAGGCATGCTGGGGATGCGGTGGGCTCTATGGCTTCTGAGGCGGAAA
GAACCAGCTGGGGCTCTAGGGGGTATCCCC
[124 nt withheld, positions 2691-2814]
C
[91 nt withheld, positions 2816-2906]
A
[49 nt withheld, positions 2908-2956]
CCTTTGACGTTGGAGTCCACGTTCTTT
[37 nt withheld, positions 2984-3020]
ACCCTATCTCGGTCTATTCTTTTGATTTATAAGGGATTTTGCCGATTTCGGCCTATTGGTTAAAAAATGA
GCTGATTTAACAAAAATTTAACGCGAATTAATTCTGTGGAATGTGTGTCAGTTAGGGTGTGGAAAGTCCC
CAGGCTCCCCAGCAGGCAGAAGTATGCAAAGCATGCATCTCAATTAGTCAGCAACCAGGTGTGGAAAGTC
CCCAGGCTCCCCAGCAGGCAGAAGTATGCAAAGCATGCATCTCAATTAGTCAGCAACCATAGTCCCGCCC
CTAACTCCGCCCATCCCGCCCCTAACTCCGCCCAGTTCCGCCCATTCTCCGCCCCATGGCTGACTAATTT
TTTTTATTTATGCAGAGGCCGAGGCCGCCTCTGCCTCTGAGCTATTCCAGAAGTAGTGAGGAGGCTTTTT
TGGAGGCCTAGGCTTTTGCAAAAAGCTCCCGGGAGCTTGTATATCCATTTTCGGATCTGATCAGCACGTG
TTGACAATTAATCATCGGCATAGTATATCGGCATAGTATAATACGACAAGGTGAGGAACTAAACCATGGC
CAAGTTGACCAGTGCCGTTCCGGTGCTCACCGCGCGCGACGTCGCCGGAGCGGTCGAGTTCTGGACCGAC
CGGCTCGGGTTCTCCCGGGACTTCGTGGAGGACGACTTCGCCGGTGTGGTCCGGGACGACGTGACCCTGT
TCATCAGCGCGGTCCAGGACCAGGTGGTGCCGGACAACACCCTGGCCTGGGTGTGGGTGCGCGGCCTGGA
CGAGCTGTACGCCGAGTGGTCGGAGGTCGTGTCCACGAACTTCCGGGACGCCTCCGGGCCGGCCATGACC
GAGATCGGCGAGCAGCCGTGGGGGCGGGAGTTCGCCCTGCGCGACCCGGCCGGCAACTGCGTGCACTTCG
TGGCCGAGGAGCAGGACTGACACGTGCTACGAGATTTCGATTCCACCGCCGCCTTCTATGAAAGGTTGGG
CTTCGGAATCGTTTTCCGGGACGCCGGCTGGATGATCCTCCAGCGCGGGGATCTCATGCTGGAGTTCTTC
GCCCACCCCAACTTGTTTATTGCAGCTTATAATGGTTACAAATAAAGCAATAGCATCACAAATTTCACAA
ATAAAGCATTTTTTTCACTGCATTCTAGTTGTGGTTTGTCCAAACTCATCAATGTATCTTATCATGTCTG
TATACCGTCGACCTCTAGCTAGAGCTTGGCGTAATCATGGTCATAGCTGTTTCCTGTGTGAAATTGTTAT
CCGCTCACAATTCCACACAACATACGAGCCGGAAGCATAAAGTGTAAAGCCTGGGGTGCCTAATGAGTGA
GCTAACTCACATTAATTGCGTTGCGCTCACTGCCCGCTTTCCAGTCGGGAAACCTGTCGTGCCAGCTGCA
TTAATGAATCGGCCAACGCGCGGGGAGAGGCGGTTTGCGTATTGGGCGCTCTTCCGCTTCCTCGCTCACT
GACTCGCTGCGCTCGGTCGTTCGGCTGCGGCGAGCGGTATCAGCTCACTCAAAGGCGGTAATACGGTTAT
CCACAGAATCAGGGGATAACGCAGGAAAGAACATGTGAGCAAAAGGCCAGCAAAAGGCCAGGAACCGTAA
AAAGGCCGCGTTGCTGGCGTTTTTCCATAGGCTCCGCCCCCCTGACGAGCATCACAAAAATCGACGCTCA
AGTCAGAGGTGGCGAAACCCGACAGGACTATAAAGATACCAGGCGTTTCCCCCTGGAAGCTCCCTCGTGC
GCTCTCCTGTTCCGACCCTGCCGCTTACCGGATACCTGTCCGCCTTTCTCCCTTCGGGAAGCGTGGCGCT
TTCTCATAGCTCACGCTGTAGGTATCTCAGTTCGGTGTAGGTCGTTCGCTCCAAGCTGGGCTGTGTGCAC
GAACCCCCCGTTCAGCCCGACCGCTGCGCCTTATCCGGTAACTATCGTCTTGAGTCCAACCCGGTAAGAC
ACGACTTATCGCCACTGGCAGCAGCCACTGGTAACAGGATTAGCAGAGCGAGGTATGTAGGCGGTGCTAC
AGAGTTCTTGAAGTGGTGGCCTAACTACGGCTACACTAGAAGAACAGTATTTGGTATCTGCGCTCTGCTG
AAGCCAGTTACCTTCGGAAAAAGAGTTGGTAGCTCTTGATCCGGCAAACAAACCACCGCTGGTAGCGGTG
GTTTTTTTGTTTGCAAGCAGCAGATTACGCGCAGAAAAAAAGGATCTCAAGAAGATCCTTTGATCTTTTC
TACGGGGTCTGACGCTCAGTGGAACGAAAACTCACGTTAAGGGATTTTGGTCATGAGATTATCAAAAAGG
ATCTTCACCTAGATCCTTTTAAATTAAAAATGAAGTTTTAAATCAATCTAAAGTATATATGAGTAAACTT
GGTCTGACAGTTACCAATGCTTAATCAGTGAGGCACCTATCTCAGCGATCTGTCTATTTCGTTCATCCAT
AGTTGCCTGACTCCCCGTCGTGTAGATAACTACGATACGGGAGGGCTTACCATCTGGCCCCAGTGCTGCA
ATGATACCGCGAGACCCACGCTCACCGGCTCCAGATTTATCAGCAATAAACCAGCCAGCCGGAAGGGCCG
AGCGCAGAAGTGGTCCTGCAACTTTATCCGCCTCCATCCAGTCTATTAATTGTTGCCGGGAAGCTAGAGT
AAGTAGTTCGCCAGTTAATAGTTTGCGCAACGTTGTTGCCATTGCTACAGGCATCGTGGTGTCACGCTCG
TCGTTTGGTATGGCTTCATTCAGCTCCGGTTCCCAACGATCAAGGCGAGTTACATGATCCCCCATGTTGT
GCAAAAAAGCGGTTAGCTCCTTCGGTCCTCCGATCGTTGTCAGAAGTAAGTTGGCCGCAGTGTTATCACT
CATGGTTATGGCAGCACTGCATAATTCTCTTACTGTCATGCCATCCGTAAGATGCTTTTCTGTGACTGGT
GAGTACTCAACCAAGTCATTCTGAGAATAGTGTATGCGGCGACCGAGTTGCTCTTGCCCGGCGTCAATAC
GGGATAATACCGCGCCACATAGCAGAACTTTAAAAGTGCTCATCATTGGAAAACGTTCTTCGGGGCGAAA
ACTCTCAAGGATCTTACCGCTGTTGAGATCCAGTTCGATGTAACCCACTCGTGCACCCAACTGATCTTCA
GCATCTTTTACTTTCACCAGCGTTTCTGGGTGAGCAAAAACAGGAAGGCAAAATGCCGCAAAAAAGGGAA
TAAGGGCGACACGGAAATGTTGAATACTCATACTCTTCCTTTTTCAATATTATTGAAGCATTTATCAGGG
TTATTGTCTCATGAGCGGATACATATTTGAATGTATTTAGAAAAATAAACAAATAGGGGTTCCGCGCACA
TTTCCCCGAAAAGTGCCACCTGACGTC
